>Addgene plasmid #67841 | pMito-rxRFP1.1 | addgene full sequence | sequence record 244286 | Addgene NGS Result
GACATTGATTATTGACTAGTTATTAATAGTAATCAATTACGGGGTCATTAGTTCATAGCCCATATATGGA
GTTCCGCGTTACATAACTTACGGTAAATGGCCCGCCTGGCTGACCGCCCAACGACCCCCGCCCATTGACG
TCAATAATGACGTATGTTCCCATAGTAACGCCAATAGGGACTTTCCATTGACGTCAATGGGTGGAGTATT
TACGGTAAACTGCCCACTTGGCAGTACATCAAGTGTATCATATGCCAAGTACGCCCCCTATTGACGTCAA
TGACGGTAAATGGCCCGCCTGGCATTATGCCCAGTACATGACCTTATGGGACTTTCCTACTTGGCAGTAC
ATCTACGTATTAGTCATCGCTATTACCATGGTGATGCGGTTTTGGCAGTACATCAATGGGCGTGGATAGC
GGTTTGACTCACGGGGATTTCCAAGTCTCCACCCCATTGACGTCAATGGGAGTTTGTTTTGGCACCAAAA
TCAACGGGACTTTCCAAAATGTCGTAACAACTCCGCCCCATTGACGCAAATGGGCGGTAGGCGTGTACGG
TGGGAGGTCTATATAAGCAGAGCTCTCTGGCTAACTAGAGAACCCACTGCTTACTGGCTTATCGAAATTA
ATACGACTCACTATAGGGAGACCCAAGCTTGCCGCCACCATGCTATCACTGCGACAGTCAATACGATTCT
TCAAGCCAGCAACGCGCACCCTGTGCTCATCGCGATACCTACTCGGATCCGGGGGTTCTCATCATCATCA
TCATCATCATGGTATGGCTAGCATGACTGGTGGACAGCAAATGGGTCGGGATCTGTACGACGATGACGAT
AAGGATCCGAGCTCGAGCGAGCTTAGTTGCGCTATAGGTCGGCTGAGCTCACCCGTGGTTTCCGAGCGGA
TGTACCCCGAGGACGGCGCCCTGAAGAGCGAGATCAAGAAGGGGCTGAGGCTGAAGGACGGCGGCCACTA
CGCCGCCGAGGTCAAGACCACCTACAAGGCCAAGAAGCCCGTGCAGCTGCCCGGCGCCTACATCGTCGAC
ATCAAGTTGGACATCGTGTCCCACAACGAGGACTACACCATCGTGGAACAGTGCGAACGCGCCGAGGGCC
GCCACTCCACCGGCGGCATGGACGAGCTGTACAAGGGAGGTACAGGCGGGAGTCTGGTGAGCAAGGGCGA
GGAGGATAACATGGCCATCATCAAGGAGTTCATGCGCTTCAAGGTGCACATGGAGGGCTCCGTGAACGGC
CACGAGTTCGAGATCAAGGGCGAGGGCGAGGGCCGCCCCTACGAGGCCTTTCAGACCGCTAAGCTGAAGG
TGACCAAGGGTGGCCCCCTGCCCTTCGCCTGGGACATCCTGTCCCCTCAGTTCATGTACGGCTCCAAGGC
CTACATTAAGCACCCAGCCGACATCCCCGACTACTTCAAGCTGTCCTTCCCCGAGGGCTTCAGGTGGGAG
CGCGTGATGAACTTCGAGGACGGCGGCATTATTCACGTTAACCAGGACTCCTCCCTGCAGGACGGCGTAT
TCATCTACAAGGTGAAGCTGCGCGGCACCAACTTCCCCCCCGACGGCCCCGTAATGCAGAAGAAGACCAT
GGGCTGGGAGGCTACGCGTGACCAAAGGTGCAAAAGTGTGGCTTAATCTAGAGGGCCCTATTCTATAGTG
TCACCTAAATGCTAGAGCTCGCTGATCAGCCTCGACTGTGCCTTCTAGTTGCCAGCCATCTGTTGTTTGC
CCCTCCCCCGTGCCTTCCTTGACCCTGGAAGGTGCCACTCCCACTGTCCTTTCCTAATAAAATGAGGAAA
TTGCATCGCATTGTCTGAGTAGGTGTCATTCTATTCTGGGGGGTGGGGTGGGGCAGGACAGCAAGGGGGA
GGATTGGGAAGACAATAGCAGGCATGCTGGGGATGCGGTGGGCTCTATGGCTTCTGAGGCGGAAAGAACC
AGCTGGGGCTCTAGGGGGTATCCCC
[124 nt withheld, positions 1986-2109]
C
[91 nt withheld, positions 2111-2201]
A
[49 nt withheld, positions 2203-2251]
CCTTTGACGTTGGAGTCCACGTTCTTT
[37 nt withheld, positions 2279-2315]
ACCCTATCTCGGTCTATTCTTTTGATTTATAAGGGATTTTGCCGATTTCGGCCTATTGGTTAAAAAATGA
GCTGATTTAACAAAAATTTAACGCGAATTAATTCTGTGGAATGTGTGTCAGTTAGGGTGTGGAAAGTCCC
CAGGCTCCCCAGCAGGCAGAAGTATGCAAAGCATGCATCTCAATTAGTCAGCAACCAGGTGTGGAAAGTC
CCCAGGCTCCCCAGCAGGCAGAAGTATGCAAAGCATGCATCTCAATTAGTCAGCAACCATAGTCCCGCCC
CTAACTCCGCCCATCCCGCCCCTAACTCCGCCCAGTTCCGCCCATTCTCCGCCCCATGGCTGACTAATTT
TTTTTATTTATGCAGAGGCCGAGGCCGCCTCTGCCTCTGAGCTATTCCAGAAGTAGTGAGGAGGCTTTTT
TGGAGGCCTAGGCTTTTGCAAAAAGCTCCCGGGAGCTTGTATATCCATTTTCGGATCTGATCAAGAGACA
GGATGAGGATCGTTTCGCATGATTGAACAAGATGGATTGCACGCAGGTTCTCCGGCCGCTTGGGTGGAGA
GGCTATTCGGCTATGACTGGGCACAACAGACAATCGGCTGCTCTGATGCCGCCGTGTTCCGGCTGTCAGC
GCAGGGGCGCCCGGTTCTTTTTGTCAAGACCGACCTGTCCGGTGCCCTGAATGAACTGCAGGACGAGGCA
GCGCGGCTATCGTGGCTGGCCACGACGGGCGTTCCTTGCGCAGCTGTGCTCGACGTTGTCACTGAAGCGG
GAAGGGACTGGCTGCTATTGGGCGAAGTGCCGGGGCAGGATCTCCTGTCATCTCACCTTGCTCCTGCCGA
GAAAGTATCCATCATGGCTGATGCAATGCGGCGGCTGCATACGCTTGATCCGGCTACCTGCCCATTCGAC
CACCAAGCGAAACATCGCATCGAGCGAGCACGTACTCGGATGGAAGCCGGTCTTGTCGATCAGGATGATC
TGGACGAAGAGCATCAGGGGCTCGCGCCAGCCGAACTGTTCGCCAGGCTCAAGGCGCGCATGCCCGACGG
CGAGGATCTCGTCGTGACCCATGGCGATGCCTGCTTGCCGAATATCATGGTGGAAAATGGCCGCTTTTCT
GGATTCATCGACTGTGGCCGGCTGGGTGTGGCGGACCGCTATCAGGACATAGCGTTGGCTACCCGTGATA
TTGCTGAAGAGCTTGGCGGCGAATGGGCTGACCGCTTCCTCGTGCTTTACGGTATCGCCGCTCCCGATTC
GCAGCGCATCGCCTTCTATCGCCTTCTTGACGAGTTCTTCTGAGCGGGACTCTGGGGTTCGAAATGACCG
ACCAAGCGACGCCCAACCTGCCATCACGAGATTTCGATTCCACCGCCGCCTTCTATGAAAGGTTGGGCTT
CGGAATCGTTTTCCGGGACGCCGGCTGGATGATCCTCCAGCGCGGGGATCTCATGCTGGAGTTCTTCGCC
CACCCCAACTTGTTTATTGCAGCTTATAATGGTTACAAATAAAGCAATAGCATCACAAATTTCACAAATA
AAGCATTTTTTTCACTGCATTCTAGTTGTGGTTTGTCCAAACTCATCAATGTATCTTATCATGTCTGTAT
ACCGTCGACCTCTAGCTAGAGCTTGGCGTAATCATGGTCATAGCTGTTTCCTGTGTGAAATTGTTATCCG
CTCACAATTCCACACAACATACGAGCCGGAAGCATAAAGTGTAAAGCCTGGGGTGCCTAATGAGTGAGCT
AACTCACATTAATTGCGTTGCGCTCACTGCCCGCTTTCCAGTCGGGAAACCTGTCGTGCCAGCTGCATTA
ATGAATCGGCCAACGCGCGGGGAGAGGCGGTTTGCGTATTGGGCGCTCTTCCGCTTCCTCGCTCACTGAC
TCGCTGCGCTCGGTCGTTCGGCTGCGGCGAGCGGTATCAGCTCACTCAAAGGCGGTAATACGGTTATCCA
CAGAATCAGGGGATAACGCAGGAAAGAACATGTGAGCAAAAGGCCAGCAAAAGGCCAGGAACCGTAAAAA
GGCCGCGTTGCTGGCGTTTTTCCATAGGCTCCGCCCCCCTGACGAGCATCACAAAAATCGACGCTCAAGT
CAGAGGTGGCGAAACCCGACAGGACTATAAAGATACCAGGCGTTTCCCCCTGGAAGCTCCCTCGTGCGCT
CTCCTGTTCCGACCCTGCCGCTTACCGGATACCTGTCCGCCTTTCTCCCTTCGGGAAGCGTGGCGCTTTC
TCATAGCTCACGCTGTAGGTATCTCAGTTCGGTGTAGGTCGTTCGCTCCAAGCTGGGCTGTGTGCACGAA
CCCCCCGTTCAGCCCGACCGCTGCGCCTTATCCGGTAACTATCGTCTTGAGTCCAACCCGGTAAGACACG
ACTTATCGCCACTGGCAGCAGCCACTGGTAACAGGATTAGCAGAGCGAGGTATGTAGGCGGTGCTACAGA
GTTCTTGAAGTGGTGGCCTAACTACGGCTACACTAGAAGAACAGTATTTGGTATCTGCGCTCTGCTGAAG
CCAGTTACCTTCGGAAAAAGAGTTGGTAGCTCTTGATCCGGCAAACAAACCACCGCTGGTAGCGGTGGTT
TTTTTGTTTGCAAGCAGCAGATTACGCGCAGAAAAAAAGGATCTCAAGAAGATCCTTTGATCTTTTCTAC
GGGGTCTGACGCTCAGTGGAACGAAAACTCACGTTAAGGGATTTTGGTCATGAGATTATCAAAAAGGATC
TTCACCTAGATCCTTTTAAATTAAAAATGAAGTTTTAAATCAATCTAAAGTATATATGAGTAAACTTGGT
CTGACAGTTACCAATGCTTAATCAGTGAGGCACCTATCTCAGCGATCTGTCTATTTCGTTCATCCATAGT
TGCCTGACTCCCCGTCGTGTAGATAACTACGATACGGGAGGGCTTACCATCTGGCCCCAGTGCTGCAATG
ATACCGCGAGACCCACGCTCACCGGCTCCAGATTTATCAGCAATAAACCAGCCAGCCGGAAGGGCCGAGC
GCAGAAGTGGTCCTGCAACTTTATCCGCCTCCATCCAGTCTATTAATTGTTGCCGGGAAGCTAGAGTAAG
TAGTTCGCCAGTTAATAGTTTGCGCAACGTTGTTGCCATTGCTACAGGCATCGTGGTGTCACGCTCGTCG
TTTGGTATGGCTTCATTCAGCTCCGGTTCCCAACGATCAAGGCGAGTTACATGATCCCCCATGTTGTGCA
AAAAAGCGGTTAGCTCCTTCGGTCCTCCGATCGTTGTCAGAAGTAAGTTGGCCGCAGTGTTATCACTCAT
GGTTATGGCAGCACTGCATAATTCTCTTACTGTCATGCCATCCGTAAGATGCTTTTCTGTGACTGGTGAG
TACTCAACCAAGTCATTCTGAGAATAGTGTATGCGGCGACCGAGTTGCTCTTGCCCGGCGTCAATACGGG
ATAATACCGCGCCACATAGCAGAACTTTAAAAGTGCTCATCATTGGAAAACGTTCTTCGGGGCGAAAACT
CTCAAGGATCTTACCGCTGTTGAGATCCAGTTCGATGTAACCCACTCGTGCACCCAACTGATCTTCAGCA
TCTTTTACTTTCACCAGCGTTTCTGGGTGAGCAAAAACAGGAAGGCAAAATGCCGCAAAAAAGGGAATAA
GGGCGACACGGAAATGTTGAATACTCATACTCTTCCTTTTTCAATATTATTGAAGCATTTATCAGGGTTA
TTGTCTCATGAGCGGATACATATTTGAATGTATTTAGAAAAATAAACAAATAGGGGTTCCGCGCACATTT
CCCCGAAAAGTGCCACCTGACGTCGACGGATCGGGAGATCTCCCGATCCCCTATGGTGCACTCTCAGTAC
AATCTGCTCTGATGCCGCATAGTTAAGCCAGTATCTGCTCCCTGCTTGTGTGTTGGAGGTCGCTGAGTAG
TGCGCGAGCAAAATTTAAGCTACAACAAGGCAAGGCTTGACCGACAATTGCATGAAGAATCTGCTTAGGG
TTAGGCGTTTTGCGCTGCTTCGCGATGTACGGGCCAGATATACGCGTT
Features (pLannotate 1.2.2; 26 found; start..end, strand, type, name):
      1..380     +  enhancer       CMV enhancer: human cytomegalovirus immediate early enhancer
    381..584     +  promoter       CMV promoter: human cytomegalovirus (CMV) immediate early promoter
    580..613     +  LTR            5' LTR (truncated) (fragment): truncated 5' long terminal repeat (LTR) from HIV-1
    629..647     +  promoter       T7 promoter: promoter for bacteriophage T7 RNA polymerase
    670..744     +  CDS            COX4 (fragment): COX4_YEAST - Experimental evidence at protein level: Swiss-Prot protein existence level 1. Component of the cytochrome c oxidase, the last enzyme in the mitochondrial electron transport chain which drives oxidative phosphorylation. The respiratory chain contains 3 multisubunit complexes succinate dehydrogenase (complex II, CII), ubiquinol- cytochrome c oxidoreductase (cytochrome b-c1 complex, complex III, CIII) and cytochrome c oxidase (complex IV, CIV), that cooperate to transfer electrons derived from NADH and succinate to molecular oxygen, creating an electrochemical gradient over the inner
    763..783     +  CDS            capTEV™ (fragment): composite tag for in vivo biotinylation, TEV protease cleavage, and 6xHis tagging
    784..816     +  CDS            T7 tag (gene 10 leader): leader peptide from bacteriophage T7 gene 10 promotes efficient translation in E. coli
    820..843     +  CDS            Xpress™ tag: Xpress™ epitope tag, including an enterokinase recognition and cleavage site
    871..891     +  CDS            calmodulin-binding peptide (fragment): calmodulin-binding peptide from avian smooth muscle myosin light chain kinase
    897..1623    +  CDS            HyPerRed (fragment): red fluorescent genetically encoded indicator for H2O2 ()
   1672..1690    -  promoter       SP6 promoter: promoter for bacteriophage SP6 RNA polymerase
   1716..1940    +  polyA_signal   bGH poly(A) signal: bovine growth hormone polyadenylation signal
   1944..1965    +  promoter       SV40 promoter (fragment): SV40 enhancer and early promoter
   1986..2414    +  rep_origin     f1 ori (sequence partly withheld): f1 bacteriophage origin of replication; arrow indicates direction of (+) strand synthesis
   2428..2757    +  promoter       SV40 promoter: SV40 enhancer and early promoter
   2824..3615    +  CDS            neo: KKA2_KLEPN - Also known as kan, nptII. Experimental evidence at protein level: Swiss-Prot protein existence level 1. Resistance to kanamycin, neomycin, paromomycin, ribostamycin, butirosin and gentamicin B. From Klebsiella pneumoniae.
   3639..3797    +  CDS            ble (fragment): BLE_KLEPN - Experimental evidence at protein level: Swiss-Prot protein existence level 1. Binding protein with a strong affinity to the bleomycin family of antibiotics. Binds to CL990; an antimitotic-antibiotic compound. From Klebsiella pneumoniae.
   3792..3913    +  polyA_signal   SV40 poly(A) signal: SV40 polyadenylation signal
   3986..4002    -  protein_bind   lac operator: The lac repressor binds to the lac operator to inhibit transcription in E. coli. This inhibition can be relieved by adding lactose or isopropyl-β-D-thiogalactopyranoside (IPTG). lac repressor encoded by lacI
   4010..4040    -  promoter       lac promoter: promoter for the E. coli lac operon
   4055..4076    -  protein_bind   CAP binding site: CAP binding activates transcription in the presence of cAMP. E. coli catabolite activator protein
   4089..4181    -  CDS            lacI (fragment): lac repressor; lacI; The lac repressor binds to the lac operator to inhibit transcription in E. coli. This inhibition can be relieved by adding lactose or isopropyl-β-D-thiogalactopyranoside (IPTG).
   4364..4952    -  rep_origin     ori: high-copy-number ColE1/pMB1/pBR322/pUC origin of replication
   5123..5983    -  CDS            AmpR: β-lactamase; bla; confers resistance to ampicillin, carbenicillin, and related antibiotics
   5984..6088    -  promoter       AmpR promoter: bla
   6147..6199    -  misc_feature   bom (fragment): basis of mobility region from pBR322
