[The description below was written by a language model from this plasmid's Addgene catalogue record and pLannotate feature annotations shown in this document.]
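Description:
pMito-rxRFP1.1 is a mammalian expression plasmid built on the pcDNA3 backbone that directs a redox-sensitive red fluorescent protein, rxRFP1.1, to mitochondria. The sequenced record is about 6.35 kb. It is maintained in E. coli through a high-copy ColE1/pUC-type origin and an ampicillin resistance gene. An SV40 early promoter driving the neomycin phosphotransferase gene, followed by an SV40 poly(A) signal, allows G418 selection of stably transfected mammalian cells. An f1 origin is also present, along with T7 and SP6 phage promoters flanking the cloning region, as is usual for this backbone.

The synthetic insert of roughly 1 kb lies between the HindIII and XbaI sites, under the CMV immediate early enhancer and promoter, and is terminated by the bovine growth hormone polyadenylation signal. The reading frame opens with a mitochondrial localization sequence, which the annotation matches to a fragment of yeast cytochrome c oxidase subunit 4 (COX4). This is followed by a leader containing a His tag, a T7 gene 10 leader and an Xpress epitope with an enterokinase site, and then by the sensor itself. The software labels the sensor region as a HyPerRed fragment and a short preceding stretch as a calmodulin-binding peptide fragment. These are best read as similarity hits to related red fluorescent indicators rather than as the identity of the insert, which the catalogue gives as rxRFP1.1. Other small hits, such as the truncated HIV LTR and ble fragments, are probably annotation artefacts of backbone sequence.

The construct is intended for transfection into mammalian cells to image redox dynamics specifically within mitochondria by red fluorescence.
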