Addgene plasmid #67841: pMito-rxRFP1.1
Purpose: redox-sensitive red fluorescent protein rxRFP1.1, mitochondrially localized
Depositing lab: Huiwang Ai. Publication: Development of redox-sensitive red fluorescent proteins for imaging redox dynamics in cellular compartments. Fan Y, Ai HW. Anal Bioanal Chem. 2016 Jan 12. 10.1007/s00216-015-9280-3 PubMed 26758595.
Backbone
  Vector backbone: pcDNA3
  Backbone size w/o insert (bp): 5400
  Vector type: Mammalian Expression
  Selectable markers: Neomycin (select with G418)
Growth in bacteria
  Bacterial resistance: Ampicillin, 100 μg/mL
  Growth temperature: 37°C
  Growth strain: DH10B
  Copy number: High Copy
Gene/Insert
  Gene/Insert name: rxRFP1.1 and mitochondrial localization sequence
  Species: Synthetic
  Insert size (bp): 1003
  Promoter: CMV
  Tag / fusion protein: mitochondrial localization sequence (N terminal on insert); His Tag (N terminal on insert)
  Cloning method: Restriction Enzyme; 5′ cloning site HindIII (not destroyed); 3′ cloning site XbaI (not destroyed)
  Sequencing primers: 5′ CMV forward
Terms and licenses: Academic/Nonprofit Terms; Industry Terms: Not Available to Industry
How to cite: pMito-rxRFP1.1 was a gift from Huiwang Ai (Addgene plasmid # 67841 ; http://n2t.net/addgene:67841 ; RRID:Addgene_67841)
