>Addgene plasmid #67841 | pMito-rxRFP1.1 | addgene partial sequence | sequence record 123295 | BGH-rev 5'-TAGAAGGCACAGTCGAGG-3'
TATAGAATAGGGCCCTCTAGATTAAGCCACACTTTTGCACCTTTGGTCACGCGTAGCCTCCCAGCCCATG
GTCTTCTTCTGCATTACGGGGCCGTCGGGGGGGAAGTTGGTGCCGCGCAGCTTCACCTTGTAGATGAATA
CGCCGTCCTGCAGGGAGGAGTCCTGGTTAACGTGAATAATGCCGCCGTCCTCGAAGTTCATCACGCGCTC
CCACCTGAAGCCCTCGGGGAAGGACAGCTTGAAGTAGTCGGGGATGTCGGCTGGGTGCTTAATGTAGGCC
TTGGAGCCGTACATGAACTGAGGGGACAGGATGTCCCAGGCGAAGGGCAGGGGGCCACCCTTGGTCACCT
TCAGCTTAGCGGTCTGAAAGGCCTCGTAGGGGCGGCCCTCGCCCTCGCCCTTGATCTCGAACTCGTGGCC
GTTCACGGAGCCCTCCATGTGCACCTTGAAGCGCATGAACTCCTTGATGATGGCCATGTTATCCTCCTCG
CCCTTGCTCACCAGACTCCCGCCTGTACCTCCCTTGTACAGCTCGTCCATGCCGCCGGTGGAGTGGCGGC
CCTCGGCGCGTTCGCACTGTTCCACGATGGTGTAGTCCTCGTTGTGGGACACGATGTCCAACTTGATGTC
GACGATGTAGGCGCCGGGCAGCTGCACGGGCTTCTTGGCCTTGTAGGTGGTCTTGACCTCGGCGGCGTAG
TGGCCGCCGTCCTTCAGCCTCAGCCCCTTCTTGATCTCGCTCTTCAGGGCGCCGTCCTCGGGGTACATCC
GCTCGGAAACCACGGGTGAGCTCAGCCGACCTATAGCGCAACTAAGCTCGCTCGAGCTCGGATCCTTATC
GTCATCGTCG
